Addgene plasmid #237593: pMIHP-16254 C.S.V5
Purpose: (Empty Backbone) C.S.V5 Flow Code Plasmid This plasmid is to be used with mRNAs.
Depositing lab: Adrian Liston. Depositing organization: Babraham Institute.
Backbone
  Vector backbone: p.MIHP — made from p.MIGII with the GFP element being replaced with the histone epitopes
  Vector type: Retroviral
  Tag / fusion protein: C; S; V5
Growth in bacteria
  Bacterial resistance: Ampicillin, 100 μg/mL
  Growth temperature: 30°C
  Growth strain: NEB Stable
  Copy number: Unknown
Gene/Insert
  Gene/Insert name: None
Terms and licenses: Academic/Nonprofit Terms; Industry Terms: Not Available to Industry
How to cite: pMIHP-16254 C.S.V5 was a gift from Adrian Liston (Addgene plasmid # 237593 ; http://n2t.net/addgene:237593 ; RRID:Addgene_237593)
