[The description below was written by a language model from this plasmid's Addgene catalogue record and pLannotate feature annotations shown in this document.]
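Description:
pMIHP-16254 C.S.V5 is an empty-backbone gammaretroviral transfer vector from a "Flow Code" plasmid series. Its backbone, p.MIHP, is described as a derivative of p.MIGII in which the GFP reporter has been replaced by histone-epitope elements. The annotated sequence (about 6.4 kb) shows murine embryonic stem cell virus 5' and 3' LTRs flanking the MESV Ψ packaging signal and a truncated MMLV gag segment lacking its start codon. Together these allow the transcript to be packaged into retroviral particles when gag, pol and env are supplied in trans, and to integrate into target cells. Propagation in E. coli relies on a high-copy ColE1/pUC-type origin and an ampicillin resistance gene with its own bla promoter. Short remnants of TcR, rop, bom, lacI, lacZα and the lac promoter/operator are cloning leftovers without an evident function.

Between the LTRs, an EMCV IRES is followed directly by a mouse histone H2B (H2bc3) coding sequence. The record lists C, S and V5 tags. These were not individually detected by the annotation, but presumably lie in the unannotated stretch downstream of H2B as a fusion, consistent with the "histone epitopes" description. In this arrangement the LTR-driven transcript would carry any gene cloned upstream of the IRES, while the IRES drives translation of an epitope-tagged, chromatin-bound histone. That histone would act as an antibody-detectable marker in place of a fluorescent protein, with the tag combination plausibly serving as a code to identify transduced cells by flow cytometry. No insert is present, and the record does not specify the cloning site used. The purpose field notes only that the plasmid is "to be used with mRNAs", without further explanation.
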