Features (pLannotate 1.2.2; 19 found; start..end, strand, type, name):
     32..233     -  CDS            TcR (fragment): tetracycline efflux protein; tet; confers resistance to tetracycline
    234..332     +  CDS            env (fragment): murine leukemia virus gPr80 envelope polyprotein precursor; env; proteolytically cleaved into gp70SU and p15TM subunits
    374..890     +  LTR            5' LTR: 5' long terminal repeat from murine embryonic stem cell virus
    954..1295    +  misc_feature   MESV Ψ: packaging signal of murine embryonic stem cell virus
   1362..1778    +  CDS            gag (truncated): truncated Moloney murine leukemia virus (MMLV) gag gene lacking the start codon
   1837..2397    +  misc_feature   IRES: internal ribosome entry site (IRES) of the encephalomyocarditis virus (EMCV)
   2400..2777    +  CDS            H2bc3: H2B1B_MOUSE - Also known as Hist1h2bb Experimental evidence at protein level: Swiss-Prot protein existence level 1. Core component of nucleosome. Nucleosomes wrap and compact DNA into chromatin, limiting DNA accessibility to the cellular machineries which require DNA as a template. Histones thereby play a central role in transcription regulation, DNA repair, DNA replication and chromosomal stability. DNA accessibility is regulated via a complex set of post-translational modifications of histones, also called histone code, and nucleosome remodeling. From Mus musculus (Mouse).
   3007..3037    +  misc_feature   MCS (fragment): pUC18/19 multiple cloning site
   3157..3671    +  LTR            3' LTR: 3' long terminal repeat from murine embryonic stem cell virus
   3833..3849    -  protein_bind   lac operator: The lac repressor binds to the lac operator to inhibit transcription in E. coli. This inhibition can be relieved by adding lactose or isopropyl-β-D-thiogalactopyranoside (IPTG). lac repressor encoded by lacI
   3857..3887    -  promoter       lac promoter: promoter for the E. coli lac operon
   3902..3923    -  protein_bind   CAP binding site: CAP binding activates transcription in the presence of cAMP. E. coli catabolite activator protein
   3936..4028    -  CDS            lacI (fragment): lac repressor; lacI; The lac repressor binds to the lac operator to inhibit transcription in E. coli. This inhibition can be relieved by adding lactose or isopropyl-β-D-thiogalactopyranoside (IPTG).
   4211..4799    -  rep_origin     ori: high-copy-number ColE1/pMB1/pBR322/pUC origin of replication
   4970..5830    -  CDS            AmpR: β-lactamase; bla; confers resistance to ampicillin, carbenicillin, and related antibiotics
   5831..5935    -  promoter       AmpR promoter: bla
   6030..6065    +  CDS            rop (fragment): Rop protein, which maintains plasmids at low copy number; rop
   6167..6266    +  misc_feature   bom (fragment): basis of mobility region from pBR322
   6272..32      -  CDS            lacZα (fragment) (across the origin): LacZα fragment of β-galactosidase; lacZ fragment
>Addgene plasmid #237593 | pMIHP-16254 C.S.V5 | addgene full sequence | sequence record 477159 | Addgene NGS Result
TTTTCCCAGTCACGACGTTGTAAAACGACGGCGCAAGGAATGGTGCATGCAAGGAGATGGCGCCCAACAG
TCCCCCGGCCACGGGGCCTGCCACCATACCCACGCCGAAACAAGCGCTCATGAGCCCGAAGTGGCGAGCC
CGATCTTCCCCATCGGTGATGTCGGCGATATAGGCGCCAGCAACCGCACCTGTGGCGCCGGTGATGCCGG
CCACGATGCGTCCGGCGTAGAGGCGATTAGTCCAATTTGTTAAAGACAGGATATCAGTGGTCCAGGCTCT
AGTTTTGACTCAACAATATCACCAGCTGAAGCCTATAGAGTACGAGCCATAGATAAAATAAAAGATTTTA
TTTAGTCTCCAGAAAAAGGGGGGAATGAAAGACCCCACCTGTAGGTTTGGCAAGCTAGCTTAAGTAACGC
CATTTTGCAAGGCATGGAAAATACATAACTGAGAATAGAGAAGTTCAGATCAAGGTTAGGAACAGAGAGA
CAGCAGAATATGGGCCAAACAGGATATCTGTGGTAAGCAGTTCCTGCCCCGGCTCAGGGCCAAGAACAGA
TGGTCCCCAGATGCGGTCCCGCCCTCAGCAGTTTCTAGAGAACCATCAGATGTTTCCAGGGTGCCCCAAG
GACCTGAAATGACCCTGTGCCTTATTTGAACTAACCAATCAGTTCGCTTCTCGCTTCTGTTCGCGCGCTT
CTGCTCCCCGAGCTCAATAAAAGAGCCCACAACCCCTCACTCGGCGCGCCAGTCCTCCGATAGACTGCGT
CGCCCGGGTACCCGTATTCCCAATAAAGCCTCTTGCTGTTTGCATCCGAATCGTGGACTCGCTGATCCTT
GGGAGGGTCTCCTCAGATTGATTGACTGCCCACCTCGGGGGTCTTTCATTTGGAGGTTCCACCGAGATTT
GGAGACCCCTGCCCAGGGACCACCGACCCCCCCGCCGGGAGGTAAGCTGGCCAGCGGTCGTTTCGTGTCT
GTCTCTGTCTTTGTGCGTGTTTGTGCCGGCATCTAATGTTTGCGCCTGCGTCTGTACTAGTTAGCTAACT
AGCTCTGTATCTGGCGGACCCGTGGTGGAACTGACGAGTTCTGAACACCCGGCCGCAACCCTGGGAGACG
TCCCAGGGACTTTGGGGGCCGTTTTTGTGGCCCGACCTGAGGAAGGGAGTCGATGTGGAATCCGACCCCG
TCAGGATATGTGGTTCTGGTAGGAGACGAGAACCTAAAACAGTTCCCGCCTCCGTCTGAATTTTTGCTTT
CGGTTTGGAACCGAAGCCGCGCGTCTTGTCTGCTGCAGCGCTGCAGCATCGTTCTGTGTTGTCTCTGTCT
GACTGTGTTTCTGTATTTGTCTGAAAATTAGGGCCAGACTGTTACCACTCCCTTAAGTTTGACCTTAGGT
CACTGGAAAGATGTCGAGCGGATCGCTCACAACCAGTCGGTAGATGTCAAGAAGAGACGTTGGGTTACCT
TCTGCTCTGCAGAATGGCCAACCTTTAACGTCGGATGGCCGCGAGACGGCACCTTTAACCGAGACCTCAT
CACCCAGGTTAAGATCAAGGTCTTTTCACCTGGCCCGCATGGACACCCAGACCAGGTCCCCTACATCGTG
ACCTGGGAAGCCTTGGCTTTTGACCCCCCTCCCTGGGTCAAGCCCTTTGTACACCCTAAGCCTCCGCCTC
CTCTTCCTCCATCCGCCCCGTCTCTCCCCCTTGAACCTCCTCGTTCGACCCCGCCTCGATCCTCCCTTTA
TCCAGCCCTCACTCCTTCTCTAGGCGCCGGAATTCCGAACAGTCTTCCGTAATAGAAGACACAAGGCTCG
AGCGGGATCAATTCCGCCCCCCCCCTAACGTTACTGGCCGAAGCCGCTTGGAATAAGGCCGGTGTGCGTT
TGTCTATATGTTATTTTCCACCATATTGCCGTCTTTTGGCAATGTGAGGGCCCGGAAACCTGGCCCTGTC
TTCTTGACGAGCATTCCTAGGGGTCTTTCCCCTCTCGCCAAAGGAATGCAAGGTCTGTTGAATGTCGTGA
AGGAAGCAGTTCCTCTGGAAGCTTCTTGAAGACAAACAACGTCTGTAGCGACCCTTTGCAGGCAGCGGAA
CCCCCCACCTGGCGACAGGTGCCTCTGCGGCCAAAAGCCACGTGTATAAGATACACCTGCAAAGGCGGCA
CAACCCCAGTGCCACGTTGTGAGTTGGATAGTTGTGGAAAGAGTCAAATGGCTCTCCTCAAGCGTATTCA
ACAAGGGGCTGAAGGATGCCCAGAAGGTACCCCATTGTATGGGATCTGATCTGGGGCCTCGGTGCACATG
CTTTACATGTGTTTAGTCGAGGTTAAAAAAACGTCTAGGCCCCCCGAACCACGGGGACGTGGTTTTCCTT
TGAAAAACACGATAATACCATGCCAGAGCCTTCTAAGTCTGCACCAGCCCCTAAGAAGGGATCTAAGAAA
GCCATCTCTAAGGCGCAGAAGAAGGATGGCAAGAAGCGCAAGCGCAGCCGCAAGGAGAGCTATTCGGTGT
ACGTGTACAAGGTGCTGAAGCAAGTGCACCCCGACACCGGCATCTCCTCCAAGGCCATGGGCATCATGAA
CTCGTTCGTGAACGACATCTTCGAGCGCATCGCGAGCGAGGCGTCCCGCCTGGCGCATTACAACAAGCGC
TCGACCATCACGTCCCGGGAGATCCAGACGGCCGTGCGCCTGCTGCTGCCCGGGGAGCTGGCCAAGCACG
CCGTGTCGGAGGGCACTAAGGCCGTCACCAAGTACACCAGCTCCAAGGACCCACCGGTCGCCACCGGATC
CACGGTCGCCACCATGGGCGAGGACCAGGTGGACCCCAGGCTGATCGACGGCAAGGGAGGAGGCGGGGGA
GGGAAGGAGACCGCCGCCGCCAAGTTCGAGAGGCAGCACATGGACAGCGGAGGAGGCGGGGGAGGGGGCA
AACCAATTCCAAACCCACTGCTGGGACTGGATTCCACAGGCATGCTGATGGTGTAAGCGGCCGCGACTCT
AGAGTCGACCTGCAGGCATGCAAGCTTCAGGTAGCCGGCTAACGTTAACAACCGGTACCTCTAGAACTAT
AGCTAGCATGCGCAAATTTAAAGCGCTGATATCGATAAAATAAAAGATTTTATTTAGTCTCCAGAAAAAG
GGGGGAATGAAAGACCCCACCTGTAGGTTTGGCAAGCTAGCTTAAGTAACGCCATTTTGCAAGGCATGGA
AAATACATAACTGAGAATAGAGAAGTTCAGATCAAGGTTAGGAACAGAGAGACAGCAGAATATGGGCCAA
ACAGGATATCTGTGGTAAGCAGTTCCTGCCCCGGCTCAGGGCCAAGAACAGATGGTCCCCAGATGCGGTC
CCGCCCTCAGCAGTTTCTAGAGAACCATCAGATGTTTCCAGGGTGCCCCAAGGACCTGAAATGACCCTGT
GCCTTATTTGAACTAACCAATCAGTTCGCTTCTCGCTTCTGTTCGCGCGCTTCTGCTCCCCGAGCTCAAT
AAAAGAGCCCACAACCCCTCACTCGGCGCGCCAGTCCTCCGATAGACTGCGTCGCCCGGGTACCCGTGTA
TCCAATAAACCCTCTTGCAGTTGCATCCGACTTGTGGTCTCGCTGTTCCTTGGGAGGGTCTCCTCTGAGT
GATTGACTACCCGTCAGCGGGGGTCTTTCATGGGTAACAGTTTCTTGAAGTTGGAGAACAACATTCTGAG
GGTAGGAGTCGAATATTAAGTAATCCTGACTCAATTAGCCACTGTTTTGAATCCACATACTCCAATACTC
CTGAAATAGTTCATTATGGACAGCGCAGAAAGAGCTGGGGAGAATTGTGAAATTGTTATCCGCTCACAAT
TCCACACAACATACGAGCCGGAAGCATAAAGTGTAAAGCCTGGGGTGCCTAATGAGTGAGCTAACTCACA
TTAATTGCGTTGCGCTCACTGCCCGCTTTCCAGTCGGGAAACCTGTCGTGCCAGCTGCATTAATGAATCG
GCCAACGCGCGGGGAGAGGCGGTTTGCGTATTGGGCGCTCTTCCGCTTCCTCGCTCACTGACTCGCTGCG
CTCGGTCGTTCGGCTGCGGCGAGCGGTATCAGCTCACTCAAAGGCGGTAATACGGTTATCCACAGAATCA
GGGGATAACGCAGGAAAGAACATGTGAGCAAAAGGCCAGCAAAAGGCCAGGAACCGTAAAAAGGCCGCGT
TGCTGGCGTTTTTCCATAGGCTCCGCCCCCCTGACGAGCATCACAAAAATCGACGCTCAAGTCAGAGGTG
GCGAAACCCGACAGGACTATAAAGATACCAGGCGTTTCCCCCTGGAAGCTCCCTCGTGCGCTCTCCTGTT
CCGACCCTGCCGCTTACCGGATACCTGTCCGCCTTTCTCCCTTCGGGAAGCGTGGCGCTTTCTCATAGCT
CACGCTGTAGGTATCTCAGTTCGGTGTAGGTCGTTCGCTCCAAGCTGGGCTGTGTGCACGAACCCCCCGT
TCAGCCCGACCGCTGCGCCTTATCCGGTAACTATCGTCTTGAGTCCAACCCGGTAAGACACGACTTATCG
CCACTGGCAGCAGCCACTGGTAACAGGATTAGCAGAGCGAGGTATGTAGGCGGTGCTACAGAGTTCTTGA
AGTGGTGGCCTAACTACGGCTACACTAGAAGAACAGTATTTGGTATCTGCGCTCTGCTGAAGCCAGTTAC
CTTCGGAAAAAGAGTTGGTAGCTCTTGATCCGGCAAACAAACCACCGCTGGTAGCGGTGGTTTTTTTGTT
TGCAAGCAGCAGATTACGCGCAGAAAAAAAGGATCTCAAGAAGATCCTTTGATCTTTTCTACGGGGTCTG
ACGCTCAGTGGAACGAAAACTCACGTTAAGGGATTTTGGTCATGAGATTATCAAAAAGGATCTTCACCTA
GATCCTTTTAAATTAAAAATGAAGTTTTAAATCAATCTAAAGTATATATGAGTAAACTTGGTCTGACAGT
TACCAATGCTTAATCAGTGAGGCACCTATCTCAGCGATCTGTCTATTTCGTTCATCCATAGTTGCCTGAC
TCCCCGTCGTGTAGATAACTACGATACGGGAGGGCTTACCATCTGGCCCCAGTGCTGCAATGATACCGCG
AGACCCACGCTCACCGGCTCCAGATTTATCAGCAATAAACCAGCCAGCCGGAAGGGCCGAGCGCAGAAGT
GGTCCTGCAACTTTATCCGCCTCCATCCAGTCTATTAATTGTTGCCGGGAAGCTAGAGTAAGTAGTTCGC
CAGTTAATAGTTTGCGCAACGTTGTTGCCATTGCTACAGGCATCGTGGTGTCACGCTCGTCGTTTGGTAT
GGCTTCATTCAGCTCCGGTTCCCAACGATCAAGGCGAGTTACATGATCCCCCATGTTGTGCAAAAAAGCG
GTTAGCTCCTTCGGTCCTCCGATCGTTGTCAGAAGTAAGTTGGCCGCAGTGTTATCACTCATGGTTATGG
CAGCACTGCATAATTCTCTTACTGTCATGCCATCCGTAAGATGCTTTTCTGTGACTGGTGAGTACTCAAC
CAAGTCATTCTGAGAATAGTGTATGCGGCGACCGAGTTGCTCTTGCCCGGCGTCAATACGGGATAATACC
GCGCCACATAGCAGAACTTTAAAAGTGCTCATCATTGGAAAACGTTCTTCGGGGCGAAAACTCTCAAGGA
TCTTACCGCTGTTGAGATCCAGTTCGATGTAACCCACTCGTGCACCCAACTGATCTTCAGCATCTTTTAC
TTTCACCAGCGTTTCTGGGTGAGCAAAAACAGGAAGGCAAAATGCCGCAAAAAAGGGAATAAGGGCGACA
CGGAAATGTTGAATACTCATACTCTTCCTTTTTCAATATTATTGAAGCATTTATCAGGGTTATTGTCTCA
TGAGCGGATACATATTTGAATGTATTTAGAAAAATAAACAAATAGGGGTTCCGCGCACATTTCCCCGAAA
AGTGCCACCTGACGTCTAAGAAACCATTATTATCATGACATTAACCTATAAAAATAGGCGTATCACGAGG
CCCTTTCGTCTCGCGCGTTTCGGTGATGACGGTGAAAACCTCTGACACATGCAGCTCCCGGAGACGGTCA
CAGCTTGTCTGTAAGCGGATGCCGGGAGCAGACAAGCCCGTCAGGGCGCGTCAGCGGGTGTTGGCGGGTG
TCGGGGCTGGCTTAACTATGCGGCATCAGAGCAGATTGTACTGAGAGTGCACCATATGCGGTGTGAAATA
CCGCACAGATGCGTAAGGAGAAAATACCGCATCAGGCGCCATTCGCCATTCAGGCTGCGCAACTGTTGGG
AAGGGCGATCGGTGCGGGCCTCTTCGCTATTACGCCAGCTGGCGAAAGGGGGATGTGCTGCAAGGCGATT
AAGTTGGGTAACGCCAGGG
